Addgene plasmid #104404: p-dCas9-TET1-Hygro
Purpose: transient expression of dCas9-TET1 fusion protein
Depositing lab: Stephan Beck. Depositing organization: University College London.
Backbone
  Vector backbone: pMLM3705
  Backbone manufacturer: Keith Joung (Addgene plasmid # 47754)
  Backbone size w/o insert (bp): 9075
  Vector type: Mammalian Expression, CRISPR
  Selectable markers: Hygromycin
Growth in bacteria
  Bacterial resistance: Ampicillin, 100 μg/mL
  Growth temperature: 37°C
  Growth strain: DH5alpha
  Copy number: High Copy
Gene/Insert
  Gene/Insert name: TET1
  Species: H. sapiens (human)
  Entrez Gene: TET1 (a.k.a. CXXC6, LCX, bA119F7.1)
  Promoter: CMV promoter
  Cloning method: Gibson Cloning
Terms and licenses: Academic/Nonprofit Terms; Industry Terms: Not Available to Industry
Depositor comments: Backbone modification: added Hygromycin resistance cassette (PGK promoter and Hygromycin resistance gene from Addgene Plasmid 41721 (MSCVhygro- F-G9a), SV40 early polyadenylation signal from the pCDNA3.1 backbone of Addgene Plasmid 13820 (HDAC1 Flag). TET1 catalytic domain (amino acids 1418- 2136) was from Addgene plasmid 39454 (pAAV-EF1a-HA-hTet1CD- WPRE-PolyA). Use of this plasmid is described in: Baumann, V., Wiesbeck, M., Breunig, C. T., Braun, J. M., Köferle, A., Ninkovic, J., et al. (2019). Targeted removal of epigenetic barriers during transcriptional reprogramming. Nature Communications, 1–12. http://doi.org/10.1038/s41467-019-10146-8
How to cite: p-dCas9-TET1-Hygro was a gift from Stephan Beck (Addgene plasmid # 104404 ; http://n2t.net/addgene:104404 ; RRID:Addgene_104404)
