[The description below was written by a language model from this plasmid's Addgene catalogue record and pLannotate feature annotations shown in this document.]
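Description:
p-dCas9-TET1-Hygro is a mammalian expression plasmid for CRISPR-based epigenome editing, built on the pMLM3705 backbone and intended for transient expression of a dCas9-TET1 fusion protein. It is about 11.2 kb and is propagated in E. coli through a high-copy ColE1/pUC-type origin with ampicillin selection (AmpR under its own bla promoter). Remnants of the lac promoter/operator region and a short lacI fragment are backbone leftovers with no evident role. The depositor sequence and the repository's sequencing result give the same set of features in the same order, differing only in where numbering begins.

The main expression unit is driven by the CMV immediate-early enhancer and promoter, with a T7 promoter just upstream of the coding region. It encodes a Streptococcus pyogenes Cas9 open reading frame followed by a 3xFLAG epitope and then the human TET1 catalytic domain (amino acids 1418–2136), terminated by the bGH polyadenylation signal. The automated annotation labels the Cas9 segment as the VQR PAM variant. This is probably only a nearest-match call, since the record describes the protein as catalytically dead Cas9 and mentions no altered PAM specificity. TET1 is a dioxygenase that oxidises 5-methylcytosine to 5-hydroxymethylcytosine and further products, the first step in active DNA demethylation. Tethering it to dCas9 allows a guide RNA to direct demethylation to chosen loci. No guide RNA cassette is annotated, so guides would have to be supplied separately.

A hygromycin resistance cassette added by the depositor lies in the opposite orientation. It consists of the mouse PGK promoter, HygR and an SV40 polyadenylation signal, and allows enrichment of transfected mammalian cells. The depositor cites use of the plasmid for targeted removal of epigenetic barriers during transcriptional reprogramming.
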