Features (pLannotate 1.2.2; 18 found; start..end, strand, type, name):
     86..207     -  polyA_signal   SV40 poly(A) signal: SV40 polyadenylation signal
    238..1263    -  CDS            HygR: aminoglycoside phosphotransferase from E. coli; aph(4)-Ia; confers resistance to hygromycin
   1281..1780    -  promoter       PGK promoter: mouse phosphoglycerate kinase 1 promoter
   1785..2164    +  enhancer       CMV enhancer: human cytomegalovirus immediate early enhancer
   2165..2368    +  promoter       CMV promoter: human cytomegalovirus (CMV) immediate early promoter
   2410..2428    +  promoter       T7 promoter: promoter for bacteriophage T7 RNA polymerase
   2442..6545    +  CDS            Cas9 VQR: Streptococcus pyogenes Cas9 endonuclease with the D1135V/R1335Q/T1337R mutations has an altered recognition specificity for the protospacer adjacent motif (PAM) (Kleinstiver et al., 2015)
   6579..6644    +  CDS            3xFLAG: three tandem FLAG® epitope tags, followed by an enterokinase cleavage site
   6663..8822    +  CDS            TET1 (fragment): TET1_HUMAN - Also known as CXXC6, KIAA1676, LCX. Experimental evidence at protein level: Swiss-Prot protein existence level 1. Dioxygenase that catalyzes the conversion of the modified genomic base 5-methylcytosine (5mC) into 5-hydroxymethylcytosine (5hmC) and plays a key role in active DNA demethylation. Also mediates subsequent conversion of 5hmC into 5-formylcytosine (5fC), and conversion of 5fC to 5-carboxylcytosine (5caC). Conversion of 5mC into 5hmC, 5fC and 5caC probably constitutes the first step in cytosine demethylation. Methylation at the C5 position of cytosine bases is an epigenet
   8847..9071    +  polyA_signal   bGH poly(A) signal: bovine growth hormone polyadenylation signal
   9075..9096    +  promoter       SV40 promoter (fragment): SV40 enhancer and early promoter
   9164..9186    -  protein_bind   lac operator (fragment): The lac repressor binds to the lac operator to inhibit transcription in E. coli. This inhibition can be relieved by adding lactose or isopropyl-β-D-thiogalactopyranoside (IPTG). lac repressor encoded by lacI
   9190..9220    -  promoter       lac promoter: promoter for the E. coli lac operon
   9235..9256    -  protein_bind   CAP binding site: CAP binding activates transcription in the presence of cAMP. E. coli catabolite activator protein
   9269..9361    -  CDS            lacI (fragment): lac repressor; lacI; The lac repressor binds to the lac operator to inhibit transcription in E. coli. This inhibition can be relieved by adding lactose or isopropyl-β-D-thiogalactopyranoside (IPTG).
   9544..10132   -  rep_origin     ori: high-copy-number ColE1/pMB1/pBR322/pUC origin of replication
  10303..11163   -  CDS            AmpR: β-lactamase; bla; confers resistance to ampicillin, carbenicillin, and related antibiotics
  11164..35      -  promoter       AmpR promoter (across the origin): bla
>Addgene plasmid #104404 | p-dCas9-TET1-Hygro | depositor full sequence | sequence record 197881 | Full Sequence
TGTATTTAGAAAAATAAACAAATAGGGGTTCCGCGCACATTTCCCCGAAAAGTGCCACCTGACGTCGACG
GGTATACAGACATGATAAGATACATTGATGAGTTTGGACAAACCACAACTAGAATGCAGTGAAAAAAATG
CTTTATTTGTGAAATTTGTGATGCTATTGCTTTATTTGTAACCATTATAAGCTGCAATAAACAAGTTGGG
GTGGGCGAAGAACTCTCGGCATCTACTCTATTCCTTTGCCCTCGGACGAGTGCTGGGGCGTCGGTTTCCA
CTATCGGCGAGTACTTCTACACAGCCATCGGTCCAGACGGCCGCGCTTCTGCGGGCGATTTGTGTACGCC
CGACAGTCCCGGCTCCGGATCGGACGATTGCGTCGCATCGACCCTGCGCCCAAGCTGCATCATCGAAATT
GCCGTCAACCAAGCTCTGATAGAGTTGGTCAAGACCAATGCGGAGCATATACGCCCGGAGCCGCGGCGAT
CCTGCAAGCTCCGGATGCCTCCGCTCGAAGTAGCGCGTCTGCTGCTCCATACAAGCCAACCACGGCCTCC
AGAAGAAGATGTTGGCGACCTCGTATTGGGAATCCCCGAACATCGCCTCGCTCCAGTCAATGACCGCTGT
TATGCGGCCATTGTCCGTCAGGACATTGTTGGAGCCGAAATCCGCGTGCACGAGGTGCCGGACTTCGGGG
CAGTCCTCGGCCCAAAGCATCAGCTCATCGAGAGCCTGCGCGACGGACGCACTGACGGTGTCGTCCATCA
CAGTTTGCCAGTGATACACATGGGGATCAGCAATCGCGCATATGAAATCACGCCATGTAGTGTATTGACC
GATTCCTTGCGGTCCGAATGGGCCGAACCCGCTCGTCTGGCTAAGATCGGCCGCAGCGATCGCATCCATG
GCCTCCGCGACCGGCTGCAGAACAGCGGGCAGTTCGGTTTCAGGCAGGTCTTGCAACGTGACACCCTGTG
CACGGCGGGAGATGCAATAGGTCAGGCTCTCGCTGAATTCCCCAATGTCAAGCACTTCCGGAATCGGGAG
CGCGGCCGATGCAAAGTGCCGATAAACATAACGATCTTTGTAGAAACCATCGGCGCAGCTATTTACCCGC
AGGACATATCCACGCCCTCCTACATCGAAGCTGAAAGCACGAGATTCTTCGCCCTCCGAGAGCTGCATCA
GGTCGGAGACGCTGTCGAACTTTTCGATCAGAAACTTCTCGACAGACGTCGCGGTGAGTTCAGGCTTTTT
CATGGTGGCGGGATGCAGGTCGAAAGGCCCGGAGATGAGGAAGAGGAGAACAGCGCGGCAGACGTGCGCT
TTTGAAGCGTGCAGAATGCCGGGCCTCCGGAGGACCTTCGGGCGCCCGCCCCGCCCCTGAGCCCGCCCCT
GAGCCCGCCCCCGGACCCACCCCTTCCCAGCCTCTGAGCCCAGAAAGCGAAGGAGCAAAGCTGCTATTGG
CCGCTGCCCCAAAGGCCTACCCGCTTCCATTGCTCAGCGGTGCTGTCCATCTGCACGAGACTAGTGAGAC
GTGCTACTTCCATTTGTCACGTCCTGCACGACGCGAGCTGCGGGGCGGGGGGGAACTTCCTGACTAGGGG
AGGAGTAGAAGGTGGCGCGAAGGGGCCACCAAAGAACGGAGCCGGTTGGCGCCTACCGGTGGATGTGGAA
TGTGTGCGAGGCCAGAGGCCACTTGTGTAGCGCCAAGTGCCCAGCGGGGCTGCTAAAGCGCATGCTCCAG
ACTGCCTTGGGAAAAGCGCCTCCCCTACCCGGTTGACATTGATTATTGACTAGTTATTAATAGTAATCAA
TTACGGGGTCATTAGTTCATAGCCCATATATGGAGTTCCGCGTTACATAACTTACGGTAAATGGCCCGCC
TGGCTGACCGCCCAACGACCCCCGCCCATTGACGTCAATAATGACGTATGTTCCCATAGTAACGCCAATA
GGGACTTTCCATTGACGTCAATGGGTGGAGTATTTACGGTAAACTGCCCACTTGGCAGTACATCAAGTGT
ATCATATGCCAAGTACGCCCCCTATTGACGTCAATGACGGTAAATGGCCCGCCTGGCATTATGCCCAGTA
CATGACCTTATGGGACTTTCCTACTTGGCAGTACATCTACGTATTAGTCATCGCTATTACCATGGTGATG
CGGTTTTGGCAGTACATCAATGGGCGTGGATAGCGGTTTGACTCACGGGGATTTCCAAGTCTCCACCCCA
TTGACGTCAATGGGAGTTTGTTTTGGCACCAAAATCAACGGGACTTTCCAAAATGTCGTAACAACTCCGC
CCCATTGACGCAAATGGGCGGTAGGCGTGTACGGTGGGAGGTCTATATAAGCAGAGCTGGTTTAGTGAAC
CGTCAGATCCGCTAGAGATCCGCGGCCGCTAATACGACTCACTATAGGGAGAGCCGCCACCATGGATAAA
AAGTATTCTATTGGTTTAGCCATCGGCACTAATTCCGTTGGATGGGCTGTCATAACCGATGAATACAAAG
TACCTTCAAAGAAATTTAAGGTGTTGGGGAACACAGACCGTCATTCGATTAAAAAGAATCTTATCGGTGC
CCTCCTATTCGATAGTGGCGAAACGGCAGAGGCGACTCGCCTGAAACGAACCGCTCGGAGAAGGTATACA
CGTCGCAAGAACCGAATATGTTACTTACAAGAAATTTTTAGCAATGAGATGGCCAAAGTTGACGATTCTT
TCTTTCACCGTTTGGAAGAGTCCTTCCTTGTCGAAGAGGACAAGAAACATGAACGGCACCCCATCTTTGG
AAACATAGTAGATGAGGTGGCATATCATGAAAAGTACCCAACGATTTATCACCTCAGAAAAAAGCTAGTT
GACTCAACTGATAAAGCGGACCTGAGGTTAATCTACTTGGCTCTTGCCCATATGATAAAGTTCCGTGGGC
ACTTTCTCATTGAGGGTGATCTAAATCCGGACAACTCGGATGTCGACAAACTGTTCATCCAGTTAGTACA
AACCTATAATCAGTTGTTTGAAGAGAACCCTATAAATGCAAGTGGCGTGGATGCGAAGGCTATTCTTAGC
GCCCGCCTCTCTAAATCCCGACGGCTAGAAAACCTGATCGCACAATTACCCGGAGAGAAGAAAAATGGGT
TGTTCGGTAACCTTATAGCGCTCTCACTAGGCCTGACACCAAATTTTAAGTCGAACTTCGACTTAGCTGA
AGATGCCAAATTGCAGCTTAGTAAGGACACGTACGATGACGATCTCGACAATCTACTGGCACAAATTGGA
GATCAGTATGCGGACTTATTTTTGGCTGCCAAAAACCTTAGCGATGCAATCCTCCTATCTGACATACTGA
GAGTTAATACTGAGATTACCAAGGCGCCGTTATCCGCTTCAATGATCAAAAGGTACGATGAACATCACCA
AGACTTGACACTTCTCAAGGCCCTAGTCCGTCAGCAACTGCCTGAGAAATATAAGGAAATATTCTTTGAT
CAGTCGAAAAACGGGTACGCAGGTTATATTGACGGCGGAGCGAGTCAAGAGGAATTCTACAAGTTTATCA
AACCCATATTAGAGAAGATGGATGGGACGGAAGAGTTGCTTGTAAAACTCAATCGCGAAGATCTACTGCG
AAAGCAGCGGACTTTCGACAACGGTAGCATTCCACATCAAATCCACTTAGGCGAATTGCATGCTATACTT
AGAAGGCAGGAGGATTTTTATCCGTTCCTCAAAGACAATCGTGAAAAGATTGAGAAAATCCTAACCTTTC
GCATACCTTACTATGTGGGACCCCTGGCCCGAGGGAACTCTCGGTTCGCATGGATGACAAGAAAGTCCGA
AGAAACGATTACTCCATGGAATTTTGAGGAAGTTGTCGATAAAGGTGCGTCAGCTCAATCGTTCATCGAG
AGGATGACCAACTTTGACAAGAATTTACCGAACGAAAAAGTATTGCCTAAGCACAGTTTACTTTACGAGT
ATTTCACAGTGTACAATGAACTCACGAAAGTTAAGTATGTCACTGAGGGCATGCGTAAACCCGCCTTTCT
AAGCGGAGAACAGAAGAAAGCAATAGTAGATCTGTTATTCAAGACCAACCGCAAAGTGACAGTTAAGCAA
TTGAAAGAGGACTACTTTAAGAAAATTGAATGCTTCGATTCTGTCGAGATCTCCGGGGTAGAAGATCGAT
TTAATGCGTCACTTGGTACGTATCATGACCTCCTAAAGATAATTAAAGATAAGGACTTCCTGGATAACGA
AGAGAATGAAGATATCTTAGAAGATATAGTGTTGACTCTTACCCTCTTTGAAGATCGGGAAATGATTGAG
GAAAGACTAAAAACATACGCTCACCTGTTCGACGATAAGGTTATGAAACAGTTAAAGAGGCGTCGCTATA
CGGGCTGGGGACGATTGTCGCGGAAACTTATCAACGGGATAAGAGACAAGCAAAGTGGTAAAACTATTCT
CGATTTTCTAAAGAGCGACGGCTTCGCCAATAGGAACTTTATGCAGCTGATCCATGATGACTCTTTAACC
TTCAAAGAGGATATACAAAAGGCACAGGTTTCCGGACAAGGGGACTCATTGCACGAACATATTGCGAATC
TTGCTGGTTCGCCAGCCATCAAAAAGGGCATACTCCAGACAGTCAAAGTAGTGGATGAGCTAGTTAAGGT
CATGGGACGTCACAAACCGGAAAACATTGTAATCGAGATGGCACGCGAAAATCAAACGACTCAGAAGGGG
CAAAAAAACAGTCGAGAGCGGATGAAGAGAATAGAAGAGGGTATTAAAGAACTGGGCAGCCAGATCTTAA
AGGAGCATCCTGTGGAAAATACCCAATTGCAGAACGAGAAACTTTACCTCTATTACCTACAAAATGGAAG
GGACATGTATGTTGATCAGGAACTGGACATAAACCGTTTATCTGATTACGACGTCGATGCCATTGTACCC
CAATCCTTTTTGAAGGACGATTCAATCGACAATAAAGTGCTTACACGCTCGGATAAGAACCGAGGGAAAA
GTGACAATGTTCCAAGCGAGGAAGTCGTAAAGAAAATGAAGAACTATTGGCGGCAGCTCCTAAATGCGAA
ACTGATAACGCAAAGAAAGTTCGATAACTTAACTAAAGCTGAGAGGGGTGGCTTGTCTGAACTTGACAAG
GCCGGATTTATTAAACGTCAGCTCGTGGAAACCCGCCAAATCACAAAGCATGTTGCACAGATACTAGATT
CCCGAATGAATACGAAATACGACGAGAACGATAAGCTGATTCGGGAAGTCAAAGTAATCACTTTAAAGTC
AAAATTGGTGTCGGACTTCAGAAAGGATTTTCAATTCTATAAAGTTAGGGAGATAAATAACTACCACCAT
GCGCACGACGCTTATCTTAATGCCGTCGTAGGGACCGCACTCATTAAGAAATACCCGAAGCTAGAAAGTG
AGTTTGTGTATGGTGATTACAAAGTTTATGACGTCCGTAAGATGATCGCGAAAAGCGAACAGGAGATAGG
CAAGGCTACAGCCAAATACTTCTTTTATTCTAACATTATGAATTTCTTTAAGACGGAAATCACTCTGGCA
AACGGAGAGATACGCAAACGACCTTTAATTGAAACCAATGGGGAGACAGGTGAAATCGTATGGGATAAGG
GCCGGGACTTCGCGACGGTGAGAAAAGTTTTGTCCATGCCCCAAGTCAACATAGTAAAGAAAACTGAGGT
GCAGACCGGAGGGTTTTCAAAGGAATCGATTCTTCCAAAAAGGAATAGTGATAAGCTCATCGCTCGTAAA
AAGGACTGGGACCCGAAAAAGTACGGTGGCTTCGATAGCCCTACAGTTGCCTATTCTGTCCTAGTAGTGG
CAAAAGTTGAGAAGGGAAAATCCAAGAAACTGAAGTCAGTCAAAGAATTATTGGGGATAACGATTATGGA
GCGCTCGTCTTTTGAAAAGAACCCCATCGACTTCCTTGAGGCGAAAGGTTACAAGGAAGTAAAAAAGGAT
CTCATAATTAAACTACCAAAGTATAGTCTGTTTGAGTTAGAAAATGGCCGAAAACGGATGTTGGCTAGCG
CCGGAGAGCTTCAAAAGGGGAACGAACTCGCACTACCGTCTAAATACGTGAATTTCCTGTATTTAGCGTC
CCATTACGAGAAGTTGAAAGGTTCACCTGAAGATAACGAACAGAAGCAACTTTTTGTTGAGCAGCACAAA
CATTATCTCGACGAAATCATAGAGCAAATTTCGGAATTCAGTAAGAGAGTCATCCTAGCTGATGCCAATC
TGGACAAAGTATTAAGCGCATACAACAAGCACAGGGATAAACCCATACGTGAGCAGGCGGAAAATATTAT
CCATTTGTTTACTCTTACCAACCTCGGCGCTCCAGCCGCATTCAAGTATTTTGACACAACGATAGATCGC
AAACGATACACTTCTACCAAGGAGGTGCTAGACGCGACACTGATTCACCAATCCATCACGGGATTATATG
AAACTCGGATAGATTTGTCACAGCTTGGGGGTGACGGATCCCCCAAGAAGAAGAGGAAAGTCTCGAGCGA
CTACAAAGACCATGACGGTGATTATAAAGATCATGACATCGATTACAAGGATGACGATGACAAGGCTGCA
GGAGGCGGAGGTAGCGAACTGCCCACCTGCAGCTGTCTTGATCGAGTTATACAAAAAGACAAAGGCCCAT
ATTATACACACCTTGGGGCAGGACCAAGTGTTGCTGCTGTCAGGGAAATCATGGAGAATAGGTATGGTCA
AAAAGGAAACGCAATAAGGATAGAAATAGTAGTGTACACCGGTAAAGAAGGGAAAAGCTCTCATGGGTGT
CCAATTGCTAAGTGGGTTTTAAGAAGAAGCAGTGATGAAGAAAAAGTTCTTTGTTTGGTCCGGCAGCGTA
CAGGCCACCACTGTCCAACTGCTGTGATGGTGGTGCTCATCATGGTGTGGGATGGCATCCCTCTTCCAAT
GGCCGACCGGCTATACACAGAGCTCACAGAGAATCTAAAGTCATACAATGGGCACCCTACCGACAGAAGA
TGCACCCTCAATGAAAATCGTACCTGTACATGTCAAGGAATTGATCCAGAGACTTGTGGAGCTTCATTCT
CTTTTGGCTGTTCATGGAGTATGTACTTTAATGGCTGTAAGTTTGGTAGAAGCCCAAGCCCCAGAAGATT
TAGAATTGATCCAAGCTCTCCCTTACATGAAAAAAACCTTGAAGATAACTTACAGAGTTTGGCTACACGA
TTAGCTCCAATTTATAAGCAGTATGCTCCAGTAGCTTACCAAAATCAGGTGGAATATGAAAATGTTGCCC
GAGAATGTCGGCTTGGCAGCAAGGAAGGTCGTCCCTTCTCTGGGGTCACTGCTTGCCTGGACTTCTGTGC
TCATCCCCACAGGGACATTCACAACATGAATAATGGAAGCACTGTGGTTTGTACCTTAACTCGAGAAGAT
AACCGCTCTTTGGGTGTTATTCCTCAAGATGAGCAGCTCCATGTGCTACCTCTTTATAAGCTTTCAGACA
CAGATGAGTTTGGCTCCAAGGAAGGAATGGAAGCCAAGATCAAATCTGGGGCCATCGAGGTCCTGGCACC
CCGCCGCAAAAAAAGAACGTGTTTCACTCAGCCTGTTCCCCGTTCTGGAAAGAAGAGGGCTGCGATGATG
ACAGAGGTTCTTGCACATAAGATAAGGGCAGTGGAAAAGAAACCTATTCCCCGAATCAAGCGGAAGAATA
ACTCAACAACAACAAACAACAGTAAGCCTTCGTCACTGCCAACCTTAGGGAGTAACACTGAGACCGTGCA
ACCTGAAGTAAAAAGTGAAACCGAACCCCATTTTATCTTAAAAAGTTCAGACAACACTAAAACTTATTCG
CTGATGCCATCCGCTCCTCACCCAGTGAAAGAGGCATCTCCAGGCTTCTCCTGGTCCCCGAAGACTGCTT
CAGCCACACCAGCTCCACTGAAGAATGACGCAACAGCCTCATGCGGGTTTTCAGAAAGAAGCAGCACTCC
CCACTGTACGATGCCTTCGGGAAGACTCAGTGGTGCCAATGCAGCTGCTGCTGATGGCCCTGGCATTTCA
CAGCTTGGCGAAGTGGCTCCTCTCCCCACCCTGTCTGCTCCTGTGATGGAGCCCCTCATTAATTCTGAGC
CTTCCACTGGTGTGACTGAGCCGCTAACGCCTCATCAGCCAAACCACCAGCCCTCCTTCCTCACCTCTCC
TCAAGACCTTGCCTCTTCTCCAATGGAAGAAGATGAGCAGCATTCTGAAGCAGATGAGCCTCCATCAGAC
GAACCCCTATCTGATGACCCCCTGTCACCTGCTGAGGAGAAATTGCCCCACATTGATGAGTATTGGTCAG
ACAGTGAGCACATCTTTTTGGATGCAAATATTGGTGGGGTGGCCATCGCACCTGCTCACGGCTCGGTTTT
GATTGAGTGTGCCCGGCGAGAGCTGCACGCTACCACTCCTGTTGAGCACCCCAACCGTAATCATCCAACC
CGCCTCTCCCTTGTCTTTTACCAGCACAAAAACCTAAATAAGCCCCAACATGGTTTTGAACTAAACAAGA
TTAAGTTTGAGGCTAAAGAAGCTAAGAATAAGAAAATGAAGGCCTCAGAGCAAAAAGACCAGGCAGCTAA
TGAAGGTCCAGAACAGTCCTCTGAAGTAAATGAATTGAACCAAATTCCTTCTCATAAAGCATTAACATTA
ACCCATGACAATGTTGTCACCGTGTCCCCTTATGCTCTCACACACGTTGCGGGGCCCTATAACCATTGGG
TCTGAAAACCCGCTGATCAGCCTCGACTGTGCCTTCTAGTTGCCAGCCATCTGTTGTTTGCCCCTCCCCC
GTGCCTTCCTTGACCCTGGAAGGTGCCACTCCCACTGTCCTTTCCTAATAAAATGAGGAAATTGCATCGC
ATTGTCTGAGTAGGTGTCATTCTATTCTGGGGGGTGGGGTGGGGCAGGACAGCAAGGGGGAGGATTGGGA
AGACAATAGCAGGCATGCTGGGGATGCGGTGGGCTCTATGGCTTCTGAGGCGGAAAGAACCAGCTGGGGC
TCGATACCGTCGACCTCTAGCTAGAGCTTGGCGTAATCATGGTCATAGCTGTTTCCTGTGTGAAATTGTT
ATCCGCTCACAATTCCACACAACATACGAGCCGGAAGCATAAAGTGTAAAGCCTAGGGTGCCTAATGAGT
GAGCTAACTCACATTAATTGCGTTGCGCTCACTGCCCGCTTTCCAGTCGGGAAACCTGTCGTGCCAGCTG
CATTAATGAATCGGCCAACGCGCGGGGAGAGGCGGTTTGCGTATTGGGCGCTCTTCCGCTTCCTCGCTCA
CTGACTCGCTGCGCTCGGTCGTTCGGCTGCGGCGAGCGGTATCAGCTCACTCAAAGGCGGTAATACGGTT
ATCCACAGAATCAGGGGATAACGCAGGAAAGAACATGTGAGCAAAAGGCCAGCAAAAGGCCAGGAACCGT
AAAAAGGCCGCGTTGCTGGCGTTTTTCCATAGGCTCCGCCCCCCTGACGAGCATCACAAAAATCGACGCT
CAAGTCAGAGGTGGCGAAACCCGACAGGACTATAAAGATACCAGGCGTTTCCCCCTGGAAGCTCCCTCGT
GCGCTCTCCTGTTCCGACCCTGCCGCTTACCGGATACCTGTCCGCCTTTCTCCCTTCGGGAAGCGTGGCG
CTTTCTCAATGCTCACGCTGTAGGTATCTCAGTTCGGTGTAGGTCGTTCGCTCCAAGCTGGGCTGTGTGC
ACGAACCCCCCGTTCAGCCCGACCGCTGCGCCTTATCCGGTAACTATCGTCTTGAGTCCAACCCGGTAAG
ACACGACTTATCGCCACTGGCAGCAGCCACTGGTAACAGGATTAGCAGAGCGAGGTATGTAGGCGGTGCT
ACAGAGTTCTTGAAGTGGTGGCCTAACTACGGCTACACTAGAAGGACAGTATTTGGTATCTGCGCTCTGC
TGAAGCCAGTTACCTTCGGAAAAAGAGTTGGTAGCTCTTGATCCGGCAAACAAACCACCGCTGGTAGCGG
TGGTTTTTTTGTTTGCAAGCAGCAGATTACGCGCAGAAAAAAAGGATCTCAAGAAGATCCTTTGATCTTT
TCTACGGGGTCTGACGCTCAGTGGAACGAAAACTCACGTTAAGGGATTTTGGTCATGAGATTATCAAAAA
GGATCTTCACCTAGATCCTTTTAAATTAAAAATGAAGTTTTAAATCAATCTAAAGTATATATGAGTAAAC
TTGGTCTGACAGTTACCAATGCTTAATCAGTGAGGCACCTATCTCAGCGATCTGTCTATTTCGTTCATCC
ATAGTTGCCTGACTCCCCGTCGTGTAGATAACTACGATACGGGAGGGCTTACCATCTGGCCCCAGTGCTG
CAATGATACCGCGAGACCCACGCTCACCGGCTCCAGATTTATCAGCAATAAACCAGCCAGCCGGAAGGGC
CGAGCGCAGAAGTGGTCCTGCAACTTTATCCGCCTCCATCCAGTCTATTAATTGTTGCCGGGAAGCTAGA
GTAAGTAGTTCGCCAGTTAATAGTTTGCGCAACGTTGTTGCCATTGCTACAGGCATCGTGGTGTCACGCT
CGTCGTTTGGTATGGCTTCATTCAGCTCCGGTTCCCAACGATCAAGGCGAGTTACATGATCCCCCATGTT
GTGCAAAAAAGCGGTTAGCTCCTTCGGTCCTCCGATCGTTGTCAGAAGTAAGTTGGCCGCAGTGTTATCA
CTCATGGTTATGGCAGCACTGCATAATTCTCTTACTGTCATGCCATCCGTAAGATGCTTTTCTGTGACTG
GTGAGTACTCAACCAAGTCATTCTGAGAATAGTGTATGCGGCGACCGAGTTGCTCTTGCCCGGCGTCAAT
ACGGGATAATACCGCGCCACATAGCAGAACTTTAAAAGTGCTCATCATTGGAAAACGTTCTTCGGGGCGA
AAACTCTCAAGGATCTTACCGCTGTTGAGATCCAGTTCGATGTAACCCACTCGTGCACCCAACTGATCTT
CAGCATCTTTTACTTTCACCAGCGTTTCTGGGTGAGCAAAAACAGGAAGGCAAAATGCCGCAAAAAAGGG
AATAAGGGCGACACGGAAATGTTGAATACTCATACTCTTCCTTTTTCAATATTATTGAAGCATTTATCAG
GGTTATTGTCTCATGAGCGGATACATATTTGAA
