Features (pLannotate 1.2.2; 18 found; start..end, strand, type, name):
    357..736     +  enhancer       CMV enhancer: human cytomegalovirus immediate early enhancer
    737..940     +  promoter       CMV promoter: human cytomegalovirus (CMV) immediate early promoter
    982..1000    +  promoter       T7 promoter: promoter for bacteriophage T7 RNA polymerase
   1014..5117    +  CDS            Cas9 VQR: Streptococcus pyogenes Cas9 endonuclease with the D1135V/R1335Q/T1337R mutations has an altered recognition specificity for the protospacer adjacent motif (PAM) (Kleinstiver et al., 2015)
   5151..5216    +  CDS            3xFLAG: three tandem FLAG® epitope tags, followed by an enterokinase cleavage site
   5235..7394    +  CDS            TET1 (fragment): TET1_HUMAN - Also known as CXXC6, KIAA1676, LCX. Experimental evidence at protein level: Swiss-Prot protein existence level 1. Dioxygenase that catalyzes the conversion of the modified genomic base 5-methylcytosine (5mC) into 5-hydroxymethylcytosine (5hmC) and plays a key role in active DNA demethylation. Also mediates subsequent conversion of 5hmC into 5-formylcytosine (5fC), and conversion of 5fC to 5-carboxylcytosine (5caC). Conversion of 5mC into 5hmC, 5fC and 5caC probably constitutes the first step in cytosine demethylation. Methylation at the C5 position of cytosine bases is an epigenet
   7419..7643    +  polyA_signal   bGH poly(A) signal: bovine growth hormone polyadenylation signal
   7647..7668    +  promoter       SV40 promoter (fragment): SV40 enhancer and early promoter
   7736..7758    -  protein_bind   lac operator (fragment): The lac repressor binds to the lac operator to inhibit transcription in E. coli. This inhibition can be relieved by adding lactose or isopropyl-β-D-thiogalactopyranoside (IPTG). lac repressor encoded by lacI
   7762..7792    -  promoter       lac promoter: promoter for the E. coli lac operon
   7807..7828    -  protein_bind   CAP binding site: CAP binding activates transcription in the presence of cAMP. E. coli catabolite activator protein
   7841..7933    -  CDS            lacI (fragment): lac repressor; lacI; The lac repressor binds to the lac operator to inhibit transcription in E. coli. This inhibition can be relieved by adding lactose or isopropyl-β-D-thiogalactopyranoside (IPTG).
   8116..8704    -  rep_origin     ori: high-copy-number ColE1/pMB1/pBR322/pUC origin of replication
   8875..9735    -  CDS            AmpR: β-lactamase; bla; confers resistance to ampicillin, carbenicillin, and related antibiotics
   9736..9840    -  promoter       AmpR promoter: bla
   9891..10012   -  polyA_signal   SV40 poly(A) signal: SV40 polyadenylation signal
  10043..11068   -  CDS            HygR: aminoglycoside phosphotransferase from E. coli; aph(4)-Ia; confers resistance to hygromycin
  11086..352     -  promoter       PGK promoter (across the origin): mouse phosphoglycerate kinase 1 promoter
>Addgene plasmid #104404 | p-dCas9-TET1-Hygro | addgene full sequence | sequence record 204454 | Addgene NGS Result
AGCCTCTGAGCCCAGAAAGCGAAGGAGCAAAGCTGCTATTGGCCGCTGCCCCAAAGGCCTACCCGCTTCC
ATTGCTCAGCGGTGCTGTCCATCTGCACGAGACTAGTGAGACGTGCTACTTCCATTTGTCACGTCCTGCA
CGACGCGAGCTGCGGGGCGGGGGGGAACTTCCTGACTAGGGGAGGAGTAGAAGGTGGCGCGAAGGGGCCA
CCAAAGAACGGAGCCGGTTGGCGCCTACCGGTGGATGTGGAATGTGTGCGAGGCCAGAGGCCACTTGTGT
AGCGCCAAGTGCCCAGCGGGGCTGCTAAAGCGCATGCTCCAGACTGCCTTGGGAAAAGCGCCTCCCCTAC
CCGGTTGACATTGATTATTGACTAGTTATTAATAGTAATCAATTACGGGGTCATTAGTTCATAGCCCATA
TATGGAGTTCCGCGTTACATAACTTACGGTAAATGGCCCGCCTGGCTGACCGCCCAACGACCCCCGCCCA
TTGACGTCAATAATGACGTATGTTCCCATAGTAACGCCAATAGGGACTTTCCATTGACGTCAATGGGTGG
AGTATTTACGGTAAACTGCCCACTTGGCAGTACATCAAGTGTATCATATGCCAAGTACGCCCCCTATTGA
CGTCAATGACGGTAAATGGCCCGCCTGGCATTATGCCCAGTACATGACCTTATGGGACTTTCCTACTTGG
CAGTACATCTACGTATTAGTCATCGCTATTACCATGGTGATGCGGTTTTGGCAGTACATCAATGGGCGTG
GATAGCGGTTTGACTCACGGGGATTTCCAAGTCTCCACCCCATTGACGTCAATGGGAGTTTGTTTTGGCA
CCAAAATCAACGGGACTTTCCAAAATGTCGTAACAACTCCGCCCCATTGACGCAAATGGGCGGTAGGCGT
GTACGGTGGGAGGTCTATATAAGCAGAGCTGGTTTAGTGAACCGTCAGATCCGCTAGAGATCCGCGGCCG
CTAATACGACTCACTATAGGGAGAGCCGCCACCATGGATAAAAAGTATTCTATTGGTTTAGCCATCGGCA
CTAATTCCGTTGGATGGGCTGTCATAACCGATGAATACAAAGTACCTTCAAAGAAATTTAAGGTGTTGGG
GAACACAGACCGTCATTCGATTAAAAAGAATCTTATCGGTGCCCTCCTATTCGATAGTGGCGAAACGGCA
GAGGCGACTCGCCTGAAACGAACCGCTCGGAGAAGGTATACACGTCGCAAGAACCGAATATGTTACTTAC
AAGAAATTTTTAGCAATGAGATGGCCAAAGTTGACGATTCTTTCTTTCACCGTTTGGAAGAGTCCTTCCT
TGTCGAAGAGGACAAGAAACATGAACGGCACCCCATCTTTGGAAACATAGTAGATGAGGTGGCATATCAT
GAAAAGTACCCAACGATTTATCACCTCAGAAAAAAGCTAGTTGACTCAACTGATAAAGCGGACCTGAGGT
TAATCTACTTGGCTCTTGCCCATATGATAAAGTTCCGTGGGCACTTTCTCATTGAGGGTGATCTAAATCC
GGACAACTCGGATGTCGACAAACTGTTCATCCAGTTAGTACAAACCTATAATCAGTTGTTTGAAGAGAAC
CCTATAAATGCAAGTGGCGTGGATGCGAAGGCTATTCTTAGCGCCCGCCTCTCTAAATCCCGACGGCTAG
AAAACCTGATCGCACAATTACCCGGAGAGAAGAAAAATGGGTTGTTCGGTAACCTTATAGCGCTCTCACT
AGGCCTGACACCAAATTTTAAGTCGAACTTCGACTTAGCTGAAGATGCCAAATTGCAGCTTAGTAAGGAC
ACGTACGATGACGATCTCGACAATCTACTGGCACAAATTGGAGATCAGTATGCGGACTTATTTTTGGCTG
CCAAAAACCTTAGCGATGCAATCCTCCTATCTGACATACTGAGAGTTAATACTGAGATTACCAAGGCGCC
GTTATCCGCTTCAATGATCAAAAGGTACGATGAACATCACCAAGACTTGACACTTCTCAAGGCCCTAGTC
CGTCAGCAACTGCCTGAGAAATATAAGGAAATATTCTTTGATCAGTCGAAAAACGGGTACGCAGGTTATA
TTGACGGCGGAGCGAGTCAAGAGGAATTCTACAAGTTTATCAAACCCATATTAGAGAAGATGGATGGGAC
GGAAGAGTTGCTTGTAAAACTCAATCGCGAAGATCTACTGCGAAAGCAGCGGACTTTCGACAACGGTAGC
ATTCCACATCAAATCCACTTAGGCGAATTGCATGCTATACTTAGAAGGCAGGAGGATTTTTATCCGTTCC
TCAAAGACAATCGTGAAAAGATTGAGAAAATCCTAACCTTTCGCATACCTTACTATGTGGGACCCCTGGC
CCGAGGGAACTCTCGGTTCGCATGGATGACAAGAAAGTCCGAAGAAACGATTACTCCATGGAATTTTGAG
GAAGTTGTCGATAAAGGTGCGTCAGCTCAATCGTTCATCGAGAGGATGACCAACTTTGACAAGAATTTAC
CGAACGAAAAAGTATTGCCTAAGCACAGTTTACTTTACGAGTATTTCACAGTGTACAATGAACTCACGAA
AGTTAAGTATGTCACTGAGGGCATGCGTAAACCCGCCTTTCTAAGCGGAGAACAGAAGAAAGCAATAGTA
GATCTGTTATTCAAGACCAACCGCAAAGTGACAGTTAAGCAATTGAAAGAGGACTACTTTAAGAAAATTG
AATGCTTCGATTCTGTCGAGATCTCCGGGGTAGAAGATCGATTTAATGCGTCACTTGGTACGTATCATGA
CCTCCTAAAGATAATTAAAGATAAGGACTTCCTGGATAACGAAGAGAATGAAGATATCTTAGAAGATATA
GTGTTGACTCTTACCCTCTTTGAAGATCGGGAAATGATTGAGGAAAGACTAAAAACATACGCTCACCTGT
TCGACGATAAGGTTATGAAACAGTTAAAGAGGCGTCGCTATACGGGCTGGGGACGATTGTCGCGGAAACT
TATCAACGGGATAAGAGACAAGCAAAGTGGTAAAACTATTCTCGATTTTCTAAAGAGCGACGGCTTCGCC
AATAGGAACTTTATGCAGCTGATCCATGATGACTCTTTAACCTTCAAAGAGGATATACAAAAGGCACAGG
TTTCCGGACAAGGGGACTCATTGCACGAACATATTGCGAATCTTGCTGGTTCGCCAGCCATCAAAAAGGG
CATACTCCAGACAGTCAAAGTAGTGGATGAGCTAGTTAAGGTCATGGGACGTCACAAACCGGAAAACATT
GTAATCGAGATGGCACGCGAAAATCAAACGACTCAGAAGGGGCAAAAAAACAGTCGAGAGCGGATGAAGA
GAATAGAAGAGGGTATTAAAGAACTGGGCAGCCAGATCTTAAAGGAGCATCCTGTGGAAAATACCCAATT
GCAGAACGAGAAACTTTACCTCTATTACCTACAAAATGGAAGGGACATGTATGTTGATCAGGAACTGGAC
ATAAACCGTTTATCTGATTACGACGTCGATGCCATTGTACCCCAATCCTTTTTGAAGGACGATTCAATCG
ACAATAAAGTGCTTACACGCTCGGATAAGAACCGAGGGAAAAGTGACAATGTTCCAAGCGAGGAAGTCGT
AAAGAAAATGAAGAACTATTGGCGGCAGCTCCTAAATGCGAAACTGATAACGCAAAGAAAGTTCGATAAC
TTAACTAAAGCTGAGAGGGGTGGCTTGTCTGAACTTGACAAGGCCGGATTTATTAAACGTCAGCTCGTGG
AAACCCGCCAAATCACAAAGCATGTTGCACAGATACTAGATTCCCGAATGAATACGAAATACGACGAGAA
CGATAAGCTGATTCGGGAAGTCAAAGTAATCACTTTAAAGTCAAAATTGGTGTCGGACTTCAGAAAGGAT
TTTCAATTCTATAAAGTTAGGGAGATAAATAACTACCACCATGCGCACGACGCTTATCTTAATGCCGTCG
TAGGGACCGCACTCATTAAGAAATACCCGAAGCTAGAAAGTGAGTTTGTGTATGGTGATTACAAAGTTTA
TGACGTCCGTAAGATGATCGCGAAAAGCGAACAGGAGATAGGCAAGGCTACAGCCAAATACTTCTTTTAT
TCTAACATTATGAATTTCTTTAAGACGGAAATCACTCTGGCAAACGGAGAGATACGCAAACGACCTTTAA
TTGAAACCAATGGGGAGACAGGTGAAATCGTATGGGATAAGGGCCGGGACTTCGCGACGGTGAGAAAAGT
TTTGTCCATGCCCCAAGTCAACATAGTAAAGAAAACTGAGGTGCAGACCGGAGGGTTTTCAAAGGAATCG
ATTCTTCCAAAAAGGAATAGTGATAAGCTCATCGCTCGTAAAAAGGACTGGGACCCGAAAAAGTACGGTG
GCTTCGATAGCCCTACAGTTGCCTATTCTGTCCTAGTAGTGGCAAAAGTTGAGAAGGGAAAATCCAAGAA
ACTGAAGTCAGTCAAAGAATTATTGGGGATAACGATTATGGAGCGCTCGTCTTTTGAAAAGAACCCCATC
GACTTCCTTGAGGCGAAAGGTTACAAGGAAGTAAAAAAGGATCTCATAATTAAACTACCAAAGTATAGTC
TGTTTGAGTTAGAAAATGGCCGAAAACGGATGTTGGCTAGCGCCGGAGAGCTTCAAAAGGGGAACGAACT
CGCACTACCGTCTAAATACGTGAATTTCCTGTATTTAGCGTCCCATTACGAGAAGTTGAAAGGTTCACCT
GAAGATAACGAACAGAAGCAACTTTTTGTTGAGCAGCACAAACATTATCTCGACGAAATCATAGAGCAAA
TTTCGGAATTCAGTAAGAGAGTCATCCTAGCTGATGCCAATCTGGACAAAGTATTAAGCGCATACAACAA
GCACAGGGATAAACCCATACGTGAGCAGGCGGAAAATATTATCCATTTGTTTACTCTTACCAACCTCGGC
GCTCCAGCCGCATTCAAGTATTTTGACACAACGATAGATCGCAAACGATACACTTCTACCAAGGAGGTGC
TAGACGCGACACTGATTCACCAATCCATCACGGGATTATATGAAACTCGGATAGATTTGTCACAGCTTGG
GGGTGACGGATCCCCCAAGAAGAAGAGGAAAGTCTCGAGCGACTACAAAGACCATGACGGTGATTATAAA
GATCATGACATCGATTACAAGGATGACGATGACAAGGCTGCAGGAGGCGGAGGTAGCGAACTGCCCACCT
GCAGCTGTCTTGATCGAGTTATACAAAAAGACAAAGGCCCATATTATACACACCTTGGGGCAGGACCAAG
TGTTGCTGCTGTCAGGGAAATCATGGAGAATAGGTATGGTCAAAAAGGAAACGCAATAAGGATAGAAATA
GTAGTGTACACCGGTAAAGAAGGGAAAAGCTCTCATGGGTGTCCAATTGCTAAGTGGGTTTTAAGAAGAA
GCAGTGATGAAGAAAAAGTTCTTTGTTTGGTCCGGCAGCGTACAGGCCACCACTGTCCAACTGCTGTGAT
GGTGGTGCTCATCATGGTGTGGGATGGCATCCCTCTTCCAATGGCCGACCGGCTATACACAGAGCTCACA
GAGAATCTAAAGTCATACAATGGGCACCCTACCGACAGAAGATGCACCCTCAATGAAAATCGTACCTGTA
CATGTCAAGGAATTGATCCAGAGACTTGTGGAGCTTCATTCTCTTTTGGCTGTTCATGGAGTATGTACTT
TAATGGCTGTAAGTTTGGTAGAAGCCCAAGCCCCAGAAGATTTAGAATTGATCCAAGCTCTCCCTTACAT
GAAAAAAACCTTGAAGATAACTTACAGAGTTTGGCTACACGATTAGCTCCAATTTATAAGCAGTATGCTC
CAGTAGCTTACCAAAATCAGGTGGAATATGAAAATGTTGCCCGAGAATGTCGGCTTGGCAGCAAGGAAGG
TCGTCCCTTCTCTGGGGTCACTGCTTGCCTGGACTTCTGTGCTCATCCCCACAGGGACATTCACAACATG
AATAATGGAAGCACTGTGGTTTGTACCTTAACTCGAGAAGATAACCGCTCTTTGGGTGTTATTCCTCAAG
ATGAGCAGCTCCATGTGCTACCTCTTTATAAGCTTTCAGACACAGATGAGTTTGGCTCCAAGGAAGGAAT
GGAAGCCAAGATCAAATCTGGGGCCATCGAGGTCCTGGCACCCCGCCGCAAAAAAAGAACGTGTTTCACT
CAGCCTGTTCCCCGTTCTGGAAAGAAGAGGGCTGCGATGATGACAGAGGTTCTTGCACATAAGATAAGGG
CAGTGGAAAAGAAACCTATTCCCCGAATCAAGCGGAAGAATAACTCAACAACAACAAACAACAGTAAGCC
TTCGTCACTGCCAACCTTAGGGAGTAACACTGAGACCGTGCAACCTGAAGTAAAAAGTGAAACCGAACCC
CATTTTATCTTAAAAAGTTCAGACAACACTAAAACTTATTCGCTGATGCCATCCGCTCCTCACCCAGTGA
AAGAGGCATCTCCAGGCTTCTCCTGGTCCCCGAAGACTGCTTCAGCCACACCAGCTCCACTGAAGAATGA
CGCAACAGCCTCATGCGGGTTTTCAGAAAGAAGCAGCACTCCCCACTGTACGATGCCTTCGGGAAGACTC
AGTGGTGCCAATGCAGCTGCTGCTGATGGCCCTGGCATTTCACAGCTTGGCGAAGTGGCTCCTCTCCCCA
CCCTGTCTGCTCCTGTGATGGAGCCCCTCATTAATTCTGAGCCTTCCACTGGTGTGACTGAGCCGCTAAC
GCCTCATCAGCCAAACCACCAGCCCTCCTTCCTCACCTCTCCTCAAGACCTTGCCTCTTCTCCAATGGAA
GAAGATGAGCAGCATTCTGAAGCAGATGAGCCTCCATCAGACGAACCCCTATCTGATGACCCCCTGTCAC
CTGCTGAGGAGAAATTGCCCCACATTGATGAGTATTGGTCAGACAGTGAGCACATCTTTTTGGATGCAAA
TATTGGTGGGGTGGCCATCGCACCTGCTCACGGCTCGGTTTTGATTGAGTGTGCCCGGCGAGAGCTGCAC
GCTACCACTCCTGTTGAGCACCCCAACCGTAATCATCCAACCCGCCTCTCCCTTGTCTTTTACCAGCACA
AAAACCTAAATAAGCCCCAACATGGTTTTGAACTAAACAAGATTAAGTTTGAGGCTAAAGAAGCTAAGAA
TAAGAAAATGAAGGCCTCAGAGCAAAAAGACCAGGCAGCTAATGAAGGTCCAGAACAGTCCTCTGAAGTA
AATGAATTGAACCAAATTCCTTCTCATAAAGCATTAACATTAACCCATGACAATGTTGTCACCGTGTCCC
CTTATGCTCTCACACACGTTGCGGGGCCCTATAACCATTGGGTCTGAAAACCCGCTGATCAGCCTCGACT
GTGCCTTCTAGTTGCCAGCCATCTGTTGTTTGCCCCTCCCCCGTGCCTTCCTTGACCCTGGAAGGTGCCA
CTCCCACTGTCCTTTCCTAATAAAATGAGGAAATTGCATCGCATTGTCTGAGTAGGTGTCATTCTATTCT
GGGGGGTGGGGTGGGGCAGGACAGCAAGGGGGAGGATTGGGAAGACAATAGCAGGCATGCTGGGGATGCG
GTGGGCTCTATGGCTTCTGAGGCGGAAAGAACCAGCTGGGGCTCGATACCGTCGACCTCTAGCTAGAGCT
TGGCGTAATCATGGTCATAGCTGTTTCCTGTGTGAAATTGTTATCCGCTCACAATTCCACACAACATACG
AGCCGGAAGCATAAAGTGTAAAGCCTAGGGTGCCTAATGAGTGAGCTAACTCACATTAATTGCGTTGCGC
TCACTGCCCGCTTTCCAGTCGGGAAACCTGTCGTGCCAGCTGCATTAATGAATCGGCCAACGCGCGGGGA
GAGGCGGTTTGCGTATTGGGCGCTCTTCCGCTTCCTCGCTCACTGACTCGCTGCGCTCGGTCGTTCGGCT
GCGGCGAGCGGTATCAGCTCACTCAAAGGCGGTAATACGGTTATCCACAGAATCAGGGGATAACGCAGGA
AAGAACATGTGAGCAAAAGGCCAGCAAAAGGCCAGGAACCGTAAAAAGGCCGCGTTGCTGGCGTTTTTCC
ATAGGCTCCGCCCCCCTGACGAGCATCACAAAAATCGACGCTCAAGTCAGAGGTGGCGAAACCCGACAGG
ACTATAAAGATACCAGGCGTTTCCCCCTGGAAGCTCCCTCGTGCGCTCTCCTGTTCCGACCCTGCCGCTT
ACCGGATACCTGTCCGCCTTTCTCCCTTCGGGAAGCGTGGCGCTTTCTCATAGCTCACGCTGTAGGTATC
TCAGTTCGGTGTAGGTCGTTCGCTCCAAGCTGGGCTGTGTGCACGAACCCCCCGTTCAGCCCGACCGCTG
CGCCTTATCCGGTAACTATCGTCTTGAGTCCAACCCGGTAAGACACGACTTATCGCCACTGGCAGCAGCC
ACTGGTAACAGGATTAGCAGAGCGAGGTATGTAGGCGGTGCTACAGAGTTCTTGAAGTGGTGGCCTAACT
ACGGCTACACTAGAAGAACAGTATTTGGTATCTGCGCTCTGCTGAAGCCAGTTACCTTCGGAAAAAGAGT
TGGTAGCTCTTGATCCGGCAAACAAACCACCGCTGGTAGCGGTGGTTTTTTTGTTTGCAAGCAGCAGATT
ACGCGCAGAAAAAAAGGATCTCAAGAAGATCCTTTGATCTTTTCTACGGGGTCTGACGCTCAGTGGAACG
AAAACTCACGTTAAGGGATTTTGGTCATGAGATTATCAAAAAGGATCTTCACCTAGATCCTTTTAAATTA
AAAATGAAGTTTTAAATCAATCTAAAGTATATATGAGTAAACTTGGTCTGACAGTTACCAATGCTTAATC
AGTGAGGCACCTATCTCAGCGATCTGTCTATTTCGTTCATCCATAGTTGCCTGACTCCCCGTCGTGTAGA
TAACTACGATACGGGAGGGCTTACCATCTGGCCCCAGTGCTGCAATGATACCGCGAGACCCACGCTCACC
GGCTCCAGATTTATCAGCAATAAACCAGCCAGCCGGAAGGGCCGAGCGCAGAAGTGGTCCTGCAACTTTA
TCCGCCTCCATCCAGTCTATTAATTGTTGCCGGGAAGCTAGAGTAAGTAGTTCGCCAGTTAATAGTTTGC
GCAACGTTGTTGCCATTGCTACAGGCATCGTGGTGTCACGCTCGTCGTTTGGTATGGCTTCATTCAGCTC
CGGTTCCCAACGATCAAGGCGAGTTACATGATCCCCCATGTTGTGCAAAAAAGCGGTTAGCTCCTTCGGT
CCTCCGATCGTTGTCAGAAGTAAGTTGGCCGCAGTGTTATCACTCATGGTTATGGCAGCACTGCATAATT
CTCTTACTGTCATGCCATCCGTAAGATGCTTTTCTGTGACTGGTGAGTACTCAACCAAGTCATTCTGAGA
ATAGTGTATGCGGCGACCGAGTTGCTCTTGCCCGGCGTCAATACGGGATAATACCGCGCCACATAGCAGA
ACTTTAAAAGTGCTCATCATTGGAAAACGTTCTTCGGGGCGAAAACTCTCAAGGATCTTACCGCTGTTGA
GATCCAGTTCGATGTAACCCACTCGTGCACCCAACTGATCTTCAGCATCTTTTACTTTCACCAGCGTTTC
TGGGTGAGCAAAAACAGGAAGGCAAAATGCCGCAAAAAAGGGAATAAGGGCGACACGGAAATGTTGAATA
CTCATACTCTTCCTTTTTCAATATTATTGAAGCATTTATCAGGGTTATTGTCTCATGAGCGGATACATAT
TTGAATGTATTTAGAAAAATAAACAAATAGGGGTTCCGCGCACATTTCCCCGAAAAGTGCCACCTGACGT
CGACGGGTATACAGACATGATAAGATACATTGATGAGTTTGGACAAACCACAACTAGAATGCAGTGAAAA
AAATGCTTTATTTGTGAAATTTGTGATGCTATTGCTTTATTTGTAACCATTATAAGCTGCAATAAACAAG
TTGGGGTGGGCGAAGAACTCTCGGCATCTACTCTATTCCTTTGCCCTCGGACGAGTGCTGGGGCGTCGGT
TTCCACTATCGGCGAGTACTTCTACACAGCCATCGGTCCAGACGGCCGCGCTTCTGCGGGCGATTTGTGT
ACGCCCGACAGTCCCGGCTCCGGATCGGACGATTGCGTCGCATCGACCCTGCGCCCAAGCTGCATCATCG
AAATTGCCGTCAACCAAGCTCTGATAGAGTTGGTCAAGACCAATGCGGAGCATATACGCCCGGAGCCGCG
GCGATCCTGCAAGCTCCGGATGCCTCCGCTCGAAGTAGCGCGTCTGCTGCTCCATACAAGCCAACCACGG
CCTCCAGAAGAAGATGTTGGCGACCTCGTATTGGGAATCCCCGAACATCGCCTCGCTCCAGTCAATGACC
GCTGTTATGCGGCCATTGTCCGTCAGGACATTGTTGGAGCCGAAATCCGCGTGCACGAGGTGCCGGACTT
CGGGGCAGTCCTCGGCCCAAAGCATCAGCTCATCGAGAGCCTGCGCGACGGACGCACTGACGGTGTCGTC
CATCACAGTTTGCCAGTGATACACATGGGGATCAGCAATCGCGCATATGAAATCACGCCATGTAGTGTAT
TGACCGATTCCTTGCGGTCCGAATGGGCCGAACCCGCTCGTCTGGCTAAGATCGGCCGCAGCGATCGCAT
CCATGGCCTCCGCGACCGGCTGCAGAACAGCGGGCAGTTCGGTTTCAGGCAGGTCTTGCAACGTGACACC
CTGTGCACGGCGGGAGATGCAATAGGTCAGGCTCTCGCTGAATTCCCCAATGTCAAGCACTTCCGGAATC
GGGAGCGCGGCCGATGCAAAGTGCCGATAAACATAACGATCTTTGTAGAAACCATCGGCGCAGCTATTTA
CCCGCAGGACATATCCACGCCCTCCTACATCGAAGCTGAAAGCACGAGATTCTTCGCCCTCCGAGAGCTG
CATCAGGTCGGAGACGCTGTCGAACTTTTCGATCAGAAACTTCTCGACAGACGTCGCGGTGAGTTCAGGC
TTTTTCATGGTGGCGGGATGCAGGTCGAAAGGCCCGGAGATGAGGAAGAGGAGAACAGCGCGGCAGACGT
GCGCTTTTGAAGCGTGCAGAATGCCGGGCCTCCGGAGGACCTTCGGGCGCCCGCCCCGCCCCTGAGCCCG
CCCCTGAGCCCGCCCCCGGACCCACCCCTTCCC
